Addgene plasmid #177211: mU6-sgNeo1-hU6-sgNT
Purpose: Expresses a Neomycin-targeting gRNA (mU6), a non-targeting gRNA (hU6) and Cre-recombinase
Depositing lab: Monte Winslow. Depositing organization: Stanford University.
Backbone
  Vector backbone: pLL3.3
  Vector type: Lentiviral
Growth in bacteria
  Bacterial resistance: Ampicillin, 100 μg/mL
  Growth temperature: 37°C
  Growth strain: NEB Stable
  Copy number: High Copy
Gene/Insert
  Gene/Insert name: sgNeo/sgNT1
  gRNA/shRNA sequence: TCATGGCTGATGCAATGCGG/GCGAGGTATTCGGCTCCGCG
  Species: E. coli
  Promoter: mU6/hU6
  Cloning method: Gibson Cloning
Terms and licenses: Academic/Nonprofit Terms; Industry Terms: Not Available to Industry
How to cite: mU6-sgNeo1-hU6-sgNT was a gift from Monte Winslow (Addgene plasmid # 177211 ; http://n2t.net/addgene:177211 ; RRID:Addgene_177211)
