[The description below was written by a language model from this plasmid's Addgene catalogue record and pLannotate feature annotations shown in this document.]
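Description:
mU6-sgNeo1-hU6-sgNT is a lentiviral transfer plasmid built on the pLL3.3 backbone that delivers two guide RNAs together with Cre recombinase. It is propagated in E. coli through a high-copy ColE1/pUC-type origin and selected with ampicillin via the β-lactamase gene. The 8,249-nt sequence carries the standard HIV-1-derived elements for vector production. A CMV enhancer/promoter fused to a truncated 5' LTR drives transcription of the viral genome in packaging cells. This is followed by the Ψ packaging signal with a gag fragment, the Rev response element for Rev-dependent nuclear export, and the cPPT/CTS. A second truncated LTR annotation, preceded by a nef-derived fragment spanning the plasmid origin, marks the 3' end of the vector genome.

The payload consists of three tandem, same-orientation expression units. A mouse U6 promoter drives a guide targeting the neomycin resistance gene (sgNeo1), and a human U6 promoter drives a non-targeting guide (sgNT). Both are RNA polymerase III promoters suited to short RNA transcripts. Using two different U6 promoters also reduces sequence repetition within the vector. Downstream, the mouse PGK promoter expresses Cre, and a WPRE enhances expression of this transcript. The plasmid does not encode Cas9, so editing depends on Cas9 supplied by the target cells or animal; one plausible arrangement, not described in the record, is a Cre-activated allele. Since neither guide is directed at an endogenous gene of interest, the construct appears suited as a control vector in dual-guide CRISPR experiments where Cre also recombines loxP-flanked alleles, although the record does not spell out a specific application.
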