Features (pLannotate 1.2.2; 21 found; start..end, strand, type, name):
    162..342     +  LTR            5' LTR (truncated): truncated 5' long terminal repeat (LTR) from HIV-1
    404..992     -  rep_origin     ori: high-copy-number ColE1/pMB1/pBR322/pUC origin of replication
   1163..2023    -  CDS            AmpR: β-lactamase; bla; confers resistance to ampicillin, carbenicillin, and related antibiotics
   2024..2128    -  promoter       AmpR promoter: bla
   2187..2239    -  misc_feature   bom (fragment): basis of mobility region from pBR322
   2394..2773    +  enhancer       CMV enhancer: human cytomegalovirus immediate early enhancer
   2774..2973    +  promoter       CMV promoter: human cytomegalovirus (CMV) immediate early promoter
   2991..3171    +  LTR            5' LTR (truncated): truncated 5' long terminal repeat (LTR) from HIV-1
   3218..3343    +  misc_feature   HIV-1 Ψ: packaging signal of human immunodeficiency virus type 1
   3327..3665    +  CDS            HIV-1 gag (fragment): gag protein from human immunodeficiency virus 1; gag
   3840..4073    +  misc_feature   RRE: The Rev response element (RRE) of HIV-1 allows for Rev-dependent mRNA export from the nucleus to the cytoplasm.
   4450..4550    +  CDS            Rev (fragment): human immunodeficiency virus 1 (HIV-1) Rev protein; rev; enhances nuclear export of unspliced and incompletely spliced viral mRNAs
   4600..4717    +  misc_feature   cPPT/CTS: central polypurine tract and central termination sequence of HIV-1
   4799..5101    +  promoter       U6 promoter: RNA polymerase III promoter for mouse U6 snRNA (Das et al., 1988)
   5276..5513    +  promoter       U6 promoter: RNA polymerase III promoter for human U6 snRNA
   5686..6178    +  promoter       PGK promoter: mouse phosphoglycerate kinase 1 promoter
   6208..7238    +  CDS            Cre (fragment): site-specific recombinase Cre is a site-specific recombinase from bacteriophage P1. Recombination occurs at loxP sequences.
   7271..7294    +  misc_feature   MCS (fragment): pBluescript multiple cloning site
   7294..7882    +  misc_feature   WPRE: woodchuck hepatitis virus posttranscriptional regulatory element
   7883..7902    +  misc_feature   MCS (fragment): pBluescript multiple cloning site
   7904..155     +  CDS            nef (fragment) (across the origin): NEF_HV1LA - Experimental evidence at protein level: Swiss-Prot protein existence level 1. Extracellular Nef protein targets CD4(+) T-lymphocytes for apoptosis by interacting with CXCR4 surface receptors. From Human immunodeficiency virus type 1 group M subtype B (isolate Lai) (HIV-1).
>Addgene plasmid #177211 | mU6-sgNeo1-hU6-sgNT | addgene full sequence | sequence record 349887 | Addgene NGS Result
AAGAGAAGGTAGAAGAAGCCAATGAAGGAGAGAACACCCGCTTGTTACACCCTGTGAGCCTGCATGGGAT
GGATGACCCGGAGAGAGAAGTATTAGAGTGGAGGTTTGACAGCCGCCTAGCATTTCATCACATGGCCCGA
GAGCTGCATCCGGACTGTACTGGGTCTCTCTGGTTAGACCAGATCTGAGCCTGGGAGCTCTCTGGCTAAC
TAGGGAACCCACTGCTTAAGCCTCAATAAAGCTTGCCTTGAGTGCTTCAAGTAGTGTGTGCCCGTCTGTT
GTGTGACTCTGGTAACTAGAGATCCCTCAGACCCTTTTAGTCAGTGTGGAAAATCTCTAGCAGCATGTGA
GCAAAAGGCCAGCAAAAGGCCAGGAACCGTAAAAAGGCCGCGTTGCTGGCGTTTTTCCATAGGCTCCGCC
CCCCTGACGAGCATCACAAAAATCGACGCTCAAGTCAGAGGTGGCGAAACCCGACAGGACTATAAAGATA
CCAGGCGTTTCCCCCTGGAAGCTCCCTCGTGCGCTCTCCTGTTCCGACCCTGCCGCTTACCGGATACCTG
TCCGCCTTTCTCCCTTCGGGAAGCGTGGCGCTTTCTCATAGCTCACGCTGTAGGTATCTCAGTTCGGTGT
AGGTCGTTCGCTCCAAGCTGGGCTGTGTGCACGAACCCCCCGTTCAGCCCGACCGCTGCGCCTTATCCGG
TAACTATCGTCTTGAGTCCAACCCGGTAAGACACGACTTATCGCCACTGGCAGCAGCCACTGGTAACAGG
ATTAGCAGAGCGAGGTATGTAGGCGGTGCTACAGAGTTCTTGAAGTGGTGGCCTAACTACGGCTACACTA
GAAGAACAGTATTTGGTATCTGCGCTCTGCTGAAGCCAGTTACCTTCGGAAAAAGAGTTGGTAGCTCTTG
ATCCGGCAAACAAACCACCGCTGGTAGCGGTGGTTTTTTTGTTTGCAAGCAGCAGATTACGCGCAGAAAA
AAAGGATCTCAAGAAGATCCTTTGATCTTTTCTACGGGGTCTGACGCTCAGTGGAACGAAAACTCACGTT
AAGGGATTTTGGTCATGAGATTATCAAAAAGGATCTTCACCTAGATCCTTTTAAATTAAAAATGAAGTTT
TAAATCAATCTAAAGTATATATGAGTAAACTTGGTCTGACAGTTACCAATGCTTAATCAGTGAGGCACCT
ATCTCAGCGATCTGTCTATTTCGTTCATCCATAGTTGCCTGACTCCCCGTCGTGTAGATAACTACGATAC
GGGAGGGCTTACCATCTGGCCCCAGTGCTGCAATGATACCGCGAGACCCACGCTCACCGGCTCCAGATTT
ATCAGCAATAAACCAGCCAGCCGGAAGGGCCGAGCGCAGAAGTGGTCCTGCAACTTTATCCGCCTCCATC
CAGTCTATTAATTGTTGCCGGGAAGCTAGAGTAAGTAGTTCGCCAGTTAATAGTTTGCGCAACGTTGTTG
CCATTGCTACAGGCATCGTGGTGTCACGCTCGTCGTTTGGTATGGCTTCATTCAGCTCCGGTTCCCAACG
ATCAAGGCGAGTTACATGATCCCCCATGTTGTGCAAAAAAGCGGTTAGCTCCTTCGGTCCTCCGATCGTT
GTCAGAAGTAAGTTGGCCGCAGTGTTATCACTCATGGTTATGGCAGCACTGCATAATTCTCTTACTGTCA
TGCCATCCGTAAGATGCTTTTCTGTGACTGGTGAGTACTCAACCAAGTCATTCTGAGAATAGTGTATGCG
GCGACCGAGTTGCTCTTGCCCGGCGTCAATACGGGATAATACCGCGCCACATAGCAGAACTTTAAAAGTG
CTCATCATTGGAAAACGTTCTTCGGGGCGAAAACTCTCAAGGATCTTACCGCTGTTGAGATCCAGTTCGA
TGTAACCCACTCGTGCACCCAACTGATCTTCAGCATCTTTTACTTTCACCAGCGTTTCTGGGTGAGCAAA
AACAGGAAGGCAAAATGCCGCAAAAAAGGGAATAAGGGCGACACGGAAATGTTGAATACTCATACTCTTC
CTTTTTCAATATTATTGAAGCATTTATCAGGGTTATTGTCTCATGAGCGGATACATATTTGAATGTATTT
AGAAAAATAAACAAATAGGGGTTCCGCGCACATTTCCCCGAAAAGTGCCACCTGACGTCGACGGATCGGG
AGATCTCCCGATCCCCTATGGTGCACTCTCAGTACAATCTGCTCTGATGCCGCATAGTTAAGCCAGTATC
TGCTCCCTGCTTGTGTGTTGGAGGTCGCTGAGTAGTGCGCGAGCAAAATTTAAGCTACAACAAGGCAAGG
CTTGACCGACAATTGCATGAAGAATCTGCTTAGGGTTAGGCGTTTTGCGCTGCTTCGCGATGTACGGGCC
AGATATACGCGTTGACATTGATTATTGACTAGTTATTAATAGTAATCAATTACGGGGTCATTAGTTCATA
GCCCATATATGGAGTTCCGCGTTACATAACTTACGGTAAATGGCCCGCCTGGCTGACCGCCCAACGACCC
CCGCCCATTGACGTCAATAATGACGTATGTTCCCATAGTAACGCCAATAGGGACTTTCCATTGACGTCAA
TGGGTGGAGTATTTACGGTAAACTGCCCACTTGGCAGTACATCAAGTGTATCATATGCCAAGTACGCCCC
CTATTGACGTCAATGACGGTAAATGGCCCGCCTGGCATTATGCCCAGTACATGACCTTATGGGACTTTCC
TACTTGGCAGTACATCTACGTATTAGTCATCGCTATTACCATGGTGATGCGGTTTTGGCAGTACATCAAT
GGGCGTGGATAGCGGTTTGACTCACGGGGATTTCCAAGTCTCCACCCCATTGACGTCAATGGGAGTTTGT
TTTGGCACCAAAATCAACGGGACTTTCCAAAATGTCGTAACAACTCCGCCCCATTGACGCAAATGGGCGG
TAGGCGTGTACGGTGGGAGGTCTATATAAGCAGCGCGTTTTGCCTGTACTGGGTCTCTCTGGTTAGACCA
GATCTGAGCCTGGGAGCTCTCTGGCTAACTAGGGAACCCACTGCTTAAGCCTCAATAAAGCTTGCCTTGA
GTGCTTCAAGTAGTGTGTGCCCGTCTGTTGTGTGACTCTGGTAACTAGAGATCCCTCAGACCCTTTTAGT
CAGTGTGGAAAATCTCTAGCAGTGGCGCCCGAACAGGGACTTGAAAGCGAAAGGGAAACCAGAGGAGCTC
TCTCGACGCAGGACTCGGCTTGCTGAAGCGCGCACGGCAAGAGGCGAGGGGCGGCGACTGGTGAGTACGC
CAAAAATTTTGACTAGCGGAGGCTAGAAGGAGAGAGATGGGTGCGAGAGCGTCAGTATTAAGCGGGGGAG
AATTAGATCGCGATGGGAAAAAATTCGGTTAAGGCCAGGGGGAAAGAAAAAATATAAATTAAAACATATA
GTATGGGCAAGCAGGGAGCTAGAACGATTCGCAGTTAATCCTGGCCTGTTAGAAACATCAGAAGGCTGTA
GACAAATACTGGGACAGCTACAACCATCCCTTCAGACAGGATCAGAAGAACTTAGATCATTATATAATAC
AGTAGCAACCCTCTATTGTGTGCATCAAAGGATAGAGATAAAAGACACCAAGGAAGCTTTAGACAAGATA
GAGGAAGAGCAAAACAAAAGTAAGACCACCGCACAGCAAGCGGCCGGCCGCTGATCTTCAGACCTGGAGG
AGGAGATATGAGGGACAATTGGAGAAGTGAATTATATAAATATAAAGTAGTAAAAATTGAACCATTAGGA
GTAGCACCCACCAAGGCAAAGAGAAGAGTGGTGCAGAGAGAAAAAAGAGCAGTGGGAATAGGAGCTTTGT
TCCTTGGGTTCTTGGGAGCAGCAGGAAGCACTATGGGCGCAGCGTCAATGACGCTGACGGTACAGGCCAG
ACAATTATTGTCTGGTATAGTGCAGCAGCAGAACAATTTGCTGAGGGCTATTGAGGCGCAACAGCATCTG
TTGCAACTCACAGTCTGGGGCATCAAGCAGCTCCAGGCAAGAATCCTGGCTGTGGAAAGATACCTAAAGG
ATCAACAGCTCCTGGGGATTTGGGGTTGCTCTGGAAAACTCATTTGCACCACTGCTGTGCCTTGGAATGC
TAGTTGGAGTAATAAATCTCTGGAACAGATTTGGAATCACACGACCTGGATGGAGTGGGACAGAGAAATT
AACAATTACACAAGCTTAATACACTCCTTAATTGAAGAATCGCAAAACCAGCAAGAAAAGAATGAACAAG
AATTATTGGAATTAGATAAATGGGCAAGTTTGTGGAATTGGTTTAACATAACAAATTGGCTGTGGTATAT
AAAATTATTCATAATGATAGTAGGAGGCTTGGTAGGTTTAAGAATAGTTTTTGCTGTACTTTCTATAGTG
AATAGAGTTAGGCAGGGATATTCACCATTATCGTTTCAGACCCACCTCCCAACCCCGAGGGGACCCGACA
GGCCCGAAGGAATAGAAGAAGAAGGTGGAGAGAGAGACAGAGACAGATCCATTCGATTAGTGAACGGATC
GGCACTGCGTGCGCCAATTCTGCAGACAAATGGCAGTATTCATCCACAATTTTAAAAGAAAAGGGGGGAT
TGGGGGGTACAGTGCAGGGGAAAGAATAGTAGACATAATAGCAACAGACATACAAACTAAAGAATTACAA
AAACAAATTACAAAAATTCAAAATTTTCGGGTTTATTACAGGGACAGCAGAGATCCAGTTTGGTTAGTAC
CGGGCCCGCTCTAGCCCTGCAGGAACTGTTTAAACTGTGATCCGACGCGCCATCTCTAGGCCCGCGCCGG
CCCCCTCGCACGGACTTGTGGGAGAAGCTCGGCTACTCCCCTGCCCCGGTTAATTTGCATATAATATTTC
CTAGTAACTATAGAGGCTTAATGTGCGATAAAAGACAGATAATCTGTTCTTTTTAATACTAGCTACATTT
TACATGATAGGCTTGGATTTCTATAAGAGATACAAATACTAAATTATTATTTTAAAAAACAGCACAAAAG
GAAACTCACCCTAACTGTAAAGTAATTGTGTGTTTTGAGACTATAAGTATCCCTTGGAGAACCACCTTGT
TGGTCATGGCTGATGCAATGCGGGTTTGAGAGCTAAGCAGAAAGCTGCATAGCAAGTTCAAATAAGGCTA
GTCCGTACACAACTTGAAAAAGTGGCAGCCGAGTCGGCTGCTTTTTTTGCTCGAATCTACACTCAGCTAT
GGCGCGCCCCAAGGTCGGGCAGGAAGAGGGCCTATTTCCCATGATTCCTTCATATTTGCATATACGATAC
AAGGCTGTTAGAGAGATAATTGGAATTAATTTGACTGTAAACACAAAGATATTAGTACAAAATACGTGAC
GTAGAAAGTAATAATTTCTTGGGTAGTTTGCAGTTTTAAAATTATGTTTTAAAATGGACTATCATATGCT
TACCGTAACTTGAAAGTATTTCGATTTCTTGGCTTTATATATCTTGTGGAAAGCCAGAAACATGGCGAGG
TATTCGGCTCCGCGGTTTCAGAGCTAAGCACAAGAGTGCATAGCAAGTTGAAATAAGGCTAGTCCGTTTA
CAACTTGAAAAAGTGGCACCCGAGTCGGGTGCTTTTTTTGTTTGGCGCGCCTATGGCTTAATTAACATGG
CGGCCGCATTCTACCGGGTAGGGGAGGCGCTTTTCCCAAGGCAGTCTGGAGCATGCGCTTTAGCAGCCCC
GCTGGGCACTTGGCGCTACACAAGTGGCCTCTGGCCTCGCACACATTCCACATCCACCGGTAGGCGCCAA
CCGGCTCCGTTCTTTGGTGGCCCCTTCGCGCCACCTTCTACTCCTCCCCTAGTCAGGAAGTTCCCCCCCG
CCCCGCAGCTCGCGTCGTGCAGGACGTGACAAATGGAAGTAGCACGTCTCACTAGTCTCGTGCAGATGGA
CAGCACCGCTGAGCAATGGAAGCGGGTAGGCCTTTGGGGCAGCGGCCAATAGCAGCTTTGCTCCTTCGCT
TTCTGGGCTCAGAGGCTGGGAAGGGGTGGGTCCGGGGGCGGGCTCAGGGGCGGGCTCAGGGGCGGGGCGG
GCGCCCGAAGGTCCTCCGGAGGCCCGGCATTCTGCACGCTTCAAAAGCGCACGTCTGCCGCGCTGTTCTC
CTCTTCCTCATCTCCGGGACCCGGGATGCCCAAGAAGAAGAGGAAGGTGTCCAATTTACTGACCGTACAC
CAAAATTTGCCTGCATTACCGGTCGATGCAACGAGTGATGAGGTTCGCAAGAACCTGATGGACATGTTCA
GGGATCGCCAGGCGTTTTCTGAGCATACCTGGAAAATGCTTCTGTCCGTTTGCCGGTCGTGGGCGGCATG
GTGCAAGTTGAATAACCGGAAATGGTTTCCCGCAGAACCTGAAGATGTTCGCGATTATCTTCTATATCTT
CAGGCGCGCGGTCTGGCAGTAAAAACTATCCAGCAACATTTGGGCCAGCTAAACATGCTTCATCGTCGGT
CCGGGCTGCCACGACCAAGTGACAGCAATGCTGTTTCACTGGTTATGCGGCGGATCCGAAAAGAAAACGT
TGATGCCGGTGAACGTGCAAAACAGGCTCTAGCGTTCGAACGCACTGATTTCGACCAGGTTCGTTCACTC
ATGGAAAATAGCGATCGCTGCCAGGATATACGTAATCTGGCATTTCTGGGGATTGCTTATAACACCCTGT
TACGTATAGCCGAAATTGCCAGGATCAGGGTTAAAGATATCTCACGTACTGACGGTGGGAGAATGTTAAT
CCATATTGGCAGAACGAAAACGCTGGTTAGCACCGCAGGTGTAGAGAAGGCACTTAGCCTGGGGGTAACT
AAACTGGTCGAGCGATGGATTTCCGTCTCTGGTGTAGCTGATGATCCGAATAACTACCTGTTTTGCCGGG
TCAGAAAAAATGGTGTTGCCGCGCCATCTGCCACCAGCCAGCTATCAACTCGCGCCCTGGAAGGGATTTT
TGAAGCAACTCATCGATTGATTTACGGCGCTAAGGATGACTCTGGTCAGAGATACCTGGCCTGGTCTGGA
CACAGTGCCCGTGTCGGAGCCGCGCGAGATATGGCCCGCGCTGGAGTTTCAATACCGGAGATCATGCAAG
CTGGTGGCTGGACCAATGTAAATATTGTCATGAACTATATCCGTAACCTGGATAGTGAAACAGGGGCAAT
GGTGCGCCTGCTGGAAGATGGCGATTAGCCATGTTTAAGGGTTCCGGTTCCACTAGGTACAATTCGATAT
CAAGCTTATCGATAATCAACCTCTGGATTACAAAATTTGTGAAAGATTGACTGGTATTCTTAACTATGTT
GCTCCTTTTACGCTATGTGGATACGCTGCTTTAATGCCTTTGTATCATGCTATTGCTTCCCGTATGGCTT
TCATTTTCTCCTCCTTGTATAAATCCTGGTTGCTGTCTCTTTATGAGGAGTTGTGGCCCGTTGTCAGGCA
ACGTGGCGTGGTGTGCACTGTGTTTGCTGACGCAACCCCCACTGGTTGGGGCATTGCCACCACCTGTCAG
CTCCTTTCCGGGACTTTCGCTTTCCCCCTCCCTATTGCCACGGCGGAACTCATCGCCGCCTGCCTTGCCC
GCTGCTGGACAGGGGCTCGGCTGTTGGGCACTGACAATTCCGTGGTGTTGTCGGGGAAATCATCGTCCTT
TCCTTGGCTGCTCGCCTGTGTTGCCACCTGGATTCTGCGCGGGACGTCCTTCTGCTACGTCCCTTCGGCC
CTCAATCCAGCGGACCTTCCTTCCCGCGGCCTGCTGCCGGCTCTGCGGCCTCTTCCGCGTCTTCGCCTTC
GCCCTCAGACGAGTCGGATCTCCCTTTGGGCCGCCTCCCCGCATCGATACCGTCGACCTCGATCGAGACC
TAGAAAAACATGGAGCAATCACAAGTAGCAATACAGCAGCTACCAATGCTGATTGTGCCTGGCTAGAAGC
ACAAGAGGAGGAGGAGGTGGGTTTTCCAGTCACACCTCAGGTACCTTTAAGACCAATGACTTACAAGGCA
GCTGTAGATCTTAGCCACTTTTTAAAAGAAAAGGGGGGACTGGAAGGGCTAATTCACTCCCAACGAAGAC
AAGATATCCTTGATCTGTGGATCTACCACACACAAGGCTACTTCCCTGATTGGCAGAACTACACACCAGG
GCCAGGGATCAGATATCCACTGACCTTTGGATGGTGCTACAAGCTAGTACCAGTTGAGC
